>Addgene plasmid #133426 | pETM30-ARC105 | addgene full sequence | sequence record 267652 | Addgene NGS Result
TCACTGCCCGCTTTCCAGTCGGGAAACCTGTCGTGCCAGCTGCATTAATGAATCGGCCAACGCGCGGGGA
GAGGCGGTTTGCGTATTGGGCGCCAGGGTGGTTTTTCTTTTCACCAGTGAGACGGGCAACAGCTGATTGC
CCTTCACCGCCTGGCCCTGAGAGAGTTGCAGCAAGCGGTCCACGCTGGTTTGCCCCAGCAGGCGAAAATC
CTGTTTGATGGTGGTTAACGGCGGGATATAACATGAGCTGTCTTCGGTATCGTCGTATCCCACTACCGAG
ATATCCGCACCAACGCGCAGCCCGGACTCGGTAATGGCGCGCATTGCGCCCAGCGCCATCTGATCGTTGG
CAACCAGCATCGCAGTGGGAACGATGCCCTCATTCAGCATTTGCATGGTTTGTTGAAAACCGGACATGGC
ACTCCAGTCGCCTTCCCGTTCCGCTATCGGCTGAATTTGATTGCGAGTGAGATATTTATGCCAGCCAGCC
AGACGCAGACGCGCCGAGACAGAACTTAATGGGCCCGCTAACAGCGCGATTTGCTGGTGACCCAATGCGA
CCAGATGCTCCACGCCCAGTCGCGTACCGTCTTCATGGGAGAAAATAATACTGTTGATGGGTGTCTGGTC
AGAGACATCAAGAAATAACGCCGGAACATTAGTGCAGGCAGCTTCCACAGCAATGGCATCCTGGTCATCC
AGCGGATAGTTAATGATCAGCCCACTGACGCGTTGCGCGAGAAGATTGTGCACCGCCGCTTTACAGGCTT
CGACGCCGCTTCGTTCTACCATCGACACCACCACGCTGGCACCCAGTTGATCGGCGCGAGATTTAATCGC
CGCGACAATTTGCGACGGCGCGTGCAGGGCCAGACTGGAGGTGGCAACGCCAATCAGCAACGACTGTTTG
CCCGCCAGTTGTTGTGCCACGCGGTTGGGAATGTAATTCAGCTCCGCCATCGCCGCTTCCACTTTTTCCC
GCGTTTTCGCAGAAACGTGGCTGGCCTGGTTCACCACGCGGGAAACGGTCTGATAAGAGACACCGGCATA
CTCTGCGACATCGTATAACGTTACTGGTTTCACATTCACCACCCTGAATTGACTCTCTTCCGGGCGCTAT
CATGCCATACCGCGAAAGGTTTTGCGCCATTCGATGGTGTCCGGGATCTCGACGCTCTCCCTTATGCGAC
TCCTGCATTAGGAAGCAGCCCAGTAGTAGGTTGAGGCCGTTGAGCACCGCCGCCGCAAGGAATGGTGCAT
GCAAGGAGATGGCGCCCAACAGTCCCCCGGCCACGGGGCCTGCCACCATACCCACGCCGAAACAAGCGCT
CATGAGCCCGAAGTGGCGAGCCCGATCTTCCCCATCGGTGATGTCGGCGATATAGGCGCCAGCAACCGCA
CCTGTGGCGCCGGTGATGCCGGCCACGATGCGTCCGGCGTAGAGGATCGAGATCTCGATCCCGCGAAATT
AATACGACTCACTATAGGGGAATTGTGAGCGGATAACAATTCCCCTCTAGAAATAATTTTGTTTAACTTT
AAGAAGGAGATATACCATGAAACATCACCATCACCATCACAACACTAGTAGCAATTCCATGTCCCCTATA
CTAGGTTATTGGAAAATTAAGGGCCTTGTGCAACCCACTCGACTTCTTTTGGAATATCTTGAAGAAAAAT
ATGAAGAGCATTTGTATGAGCGCGATGAAGGTGATAAATGGCGAAACAAAAAGTTTGAATTGGGTTTGGA
GTTTCCCAATCTTCCTTATTATATTGATGGTGATGTTAAATTAACACAGTCTATGGCCATCATACGTTAT
ATAGCTGACAAGCACAACATGTTGGGTGGTTGTCCAAAAGAGCGTGCAGAGATTTCAATGCTTGAAGGAG
CGGTTTTGGATATTAGATACGGTGTTTCGAGAATTGCATATAGTAAAGACTTTGAAACTCTCAAAGTTGA
TTTTCTTAGCAAGCTACCTGAAATGCTGAAAATGTTCGAAGATCGTTTATGTCATAAAACATATTTAAAT
GGTGATCATGTAACCCATCCTGACTTCATGTTGTATGACGCTCTTGATGTTGTTTTATACATGGACCCAA
TGTGCCTGGATGCGTTCCCAAAATTAGTTTGTTTTAAAAAACGTATTGAAGCTATCCCACAAATTGATAA
GTACTTGAAATCCAGCAAGTATATAGCATGGCCTTTGCAGGGCTGGCAAGCCACGTTTGGTGGTGGCGAC
CATCCTCCAACTAGTGGATCTGGTGGTGGTGGCGGATGGATGAGCGAGAATCTTTATTTTCAGGGCGCCA
TGGGGCAAGAGACCGACTGGCGGAGCACCGCCTTCCGGCAGAAGCTGGTCAGTCAAATCGAGGATGCCAT
GAGGAAAGCTGGTGTGGCACACAGTAAATCCAGCAAGGATATGGAGAGCCATGTTTTCCTGAAGGCCAAG
ACCCGGGACGAATACCTTTCTCTCGTGGCCAGGCTCATTATCCATTTTCGAGACATTCATAACAAGAAAT
CTCAAGCTTCCGTCTAGTAGAATTCGAGCTCCGTCGACAAGCTTGCGGCCGCACTCGAGCACCACCACCA
CCACCACTGAGATCCGGCTGCTAACAAAGCCCGAAAGGAAGCTGAGTTGGCTGCTGCCACCGCTGAGCAA
TAACTAGCATAACCCCTTGGGGCCTCTAAACGGGTCTTGAGGGGTTTTTTGCTGAAAGGAGGAACTATAT
CCGGATTGGCGAATGGG
[124 nt withheld, positions 2748-2871]
C
[91 nt withheld, positions 2873-2963]
A
[49 nt withheld, positions 2965-3013]
CCTTTGACGTTGGAGTCCACGTTCTTT
[37 nt withheld, positions 3041-3077]
ACCCTATCTCGGTCTATTCTTTTGATTTATAAGGGATTTTGCCGATTTCGGCCTATTGGTTAAAAAATGA
GCTGATTTAACAAAAATTTAACGCGAATTTTAACAAAATATTAACGCTTACAATTTAGGTGGCACTTTTC
GGGGAAATGTGCGCGGAACCCCTATTTGTTTATTTTTCTAAATACATTCAAATATGTATCCGCTCATGAA
TTAATTCTTAGAAAAACTCATCGAGCATCAAATGAAACTGCAATTTATTCATATCAGGATTATCAATACC
ATATTTTTGAAAAAGCCGTTTCTGTAATGAAGGAGAAAACTCACCGAGGCAGTTCCATAGGATGGCAAGA
TCCTGGTATCGGTCTGCGATTCCGACTCGTCCAACATCAATACAACCTATTAATTTCCCCTCGTCAAAAA
TAAGGTTATCAAGTGAGAAATCACCATGAGTGACGACTGAATCCGGTGAGAATGGCAAAAGTTTATGCAT
TTCTTTCCAGACTTGTTCAACAGGCCAGCCATTACGCTCGTCATCAAAATCACTCGCATCAACCAAACCG
TTATTCATTCGTGATTGCGCCTGAGCGAGACGAAATACGCGATCGCTGTTAAAAGGACAATTACAAACAG
GAATCGAATGCAACCGGCGCAGGAACACTGCCAGCGCATCAACAATATTTTTACCTGAATCAGGATATTC
TTCTAATACCTGGAATGCTGTTTTCCCGGGGATCGCAGTGGTGAGTAACCATGCATCATCAGGAGTACGG
ATAAAATGCTTGATGGTCGGAAGAGGCATAAATTCCGTCAGCCAGTTTAGTCTGACCATCTCATCTGTAA
CATCATTGGCAACGCTACCTTTGCCATGTTTCAGAAACAACTCTGGCGCATCGGGCTTCCCATACAATCG
ATAGATTGTCGCACCTGATTGCCCGACATTATCGCGAGCCCATTTATACCCATATAAATCAGCATCCATG
TTGGAATTTAATCGCGGCCTAGAGCAAGACGTTTCCCGTTGAATATGGCTCATAACACCCCTTGTATTAC
TGTTTATGTAAGCAGACAGTTTTATTGTTCATGACCAAAATCCCTTAACGTGAGTTTTCGTTCCACTGAG
CGTCAGACCCCGTAGAAAAGATCAAAGGATCTTCTTGAGATCCTTTTTTTCTGCGCGTAATCTGCTGCTT
GCAAACAAAAAAACCACCGCTACCAGCGGTGGTTTGTTTGCCGGATCAAGAGCTACCAACTCTTTTTCCG
AAGGTAACTGGCTTCAGCAGAGCGCAGATACCAAATACTGTCCTTCTAGTGTAGCCGTAGTTAGGCCACC
ACTTCAAGAACTCTGTAGCACCGCCTACATACCTCGCTCTGCTAATCCTGTTACCAGTGGCTGCTGCCAG
TGGCGATAAGTCGTGTCTTACCGGGTTGGACTCAAGACGATAGTTACCGGATAAGGCGCAGCGGTCGGGC
TGAACGGGGGGTTCGTGCACACAGCCCAGCTTGGAGCGAACGACCTACACCGAACTGAGATACCTACAGC
GTGAGCTATGAGAAAGCGCCACGCTTCCCGAAGGGAGAAAGGCGGACAGGTATCCGGTAAGCGGCAGGGT
CGGAACAGGAGAGCGCACGAGGGAGCTTCCAGGGGGAAACGCCTGGTATCTTTATAGTCCTGTCGGGTTT
CGCCACCTCTGACTTGAGCGTCGATTTTTGTGATGCTCGTCAGGGGGGCGGAGCCTATGGAAAAACGCCA
GCAACGCGGCCTTTTTACGGTTCCTGGCCTTTTGCTGGCCTTTTGCTCACATGTTCTTTCCTGCGTTATC
CCCTGATTCTGTGGATAACCGTATTACCGCCTTTGAGTGAGCTGATACCGCTCGCCGCAGCCGAACGACC
GAGCGCAGCGAGTCAGTGAGCGAGGAAGCGGAAGAGCGCCTGATGCGGTATTTTCTCCTTACGCATCTGT
GCGGTATTTCACACCGCAATGGTGCACTCTCAGTACAATCTGCTCTGATGCCGCATAGTTAAGCCAGTAT
ACACTCCGCTATCGCTACGTGACTGGGTCATGGCTGCGCCCCGACACCCGCCAACACCCGCTGACGCGCC
CTGACGGGCTTGTCTGCTCCCGGCATCCGCTTACAGACAAGCTGTGACCGTCTCCGGGAGCTGCATGTGT
CAGAGGTTTTCACCGTCATCACCGAAACGCGCGAGGCAGCTGCGGTAAAGCTCATCAGCGTGGTCGTGAA
GCGATTCACAGATGTCTGCCTGTTCATCCGCGTCCAGCTCGTTGAGTTTCTCCAGAAGCGTTAATGTCTG
GCTTCTGATAAAGCGGGCCATGTTAAGGGCGGTTTTTTCCTGTTTGGTCACTGATGCCTCCGTGTAAGGG
GGATTTCTGTTCATGGGGGTAATGATACCGATGAAACGAGAGAGGATGCTCACGATACGGGTTACTGATG
ATGAACATGCCCGGTTACTGGAACGTTGTGAGGGTAAACAACTGGCGGTATGGATGCGGCGGGACCAGAG
AAAAATCACTCAGGGTCAATGCCAGCGCTTCGTTAATACAGATGTAGGTGTTCCACAGGGTAGCCAGCAG
CATCCTGCGATGCAGATCCGGAACATAATGGTGCAGGGCGCTGACTTCCGCGTTTCCAGACTTTACGAAA
CACGGAAACCGAAGACCATTCATGTTGTTGCTCAGGTCGCAGACGTTTTGCAGCAGCAGTCGCTTCACGT
TCGCTCGCGTATCGGTGATTCATTCTGCTAACCAGTAAGGCAACCCCGCCAGCCTAGCCGGGTCCTCAAC
GACAGGAGCACGATCATGCGCACCCGTGGGGCCGCCATGCCGGCGATAATGGCCTGCTTCTCGCCGAAAC
GTTTGGTGGCGGGACCAGTGACGAAGGCTTGAGCGAGGGCGTGCAAGATTCCGAATACCGCAAGCGACAG
GCCGATCATCGTCGCGCTCCAGCGAAAGCGGTCCTCGCCGAAAATGACCCAGAGCGCTGCCGGCACCTGT
CCTACGAGTTGCATGATAAAGAAGACAGTCATAAGTGCGGCGACGATAGTCATGCCCCGCGCCCACCGGA
AGGAGCTGACTGGGTTGAAGGCTCTCAAGGGCATCGGTCGAGATCCCGGTGCCTAATGAGTGAGCTAACT
TACATTAATTGCGTTGCGC
Features (pLannotate 1.2.2; 22 found; start..end, strand, type, name):
      1..1083    -  CDS            lacI: lac repressor; lacI; The lac repressor binds to the lac operator to inhibit transcription in E. coli. This inhibition can be relieved by adding lactose or isopropyl-β-D-thiogalactopyranoside (IPTG).
   1084..1161    -  promoter       lacI promoter: lacI
   1169..1448    -  CDS            TcR (fragment): tetracycline efflux protein; tet; confers resistance to tetracycline
   1470..1488    +  promoter       T7 promoter: promoter for bacteriophage T7 RNA polymerase
   1489..1513    +  protein_bind   lac operator: The lac repressor binds to the lac operator to inhibit transcription in E. coli. This inhibition can be relieved by adding lactose or isopropyl-β-D-thiogalactopyranoside (IPTG). lac repressor encoded by lacI
   1528..1550    +  RBS            RBS: efficient ribosome binding site from bacteriophage T7 gene 10 (Olins and Rangwala, 1989)
   1563..1580    +  CDS            7xHis (fragment): 6xHis affinity tag
   1599..2250    +  CDS            GST (fragment): glutathione S-transferase from Schistosoma japonicum
   2285..2305    +  CDS            capTEV™ (fragment): composite tag for in vivo biotinylation, TEV protease cleavage, and 6xHis tagging
   2313..2534    +  CDS            MED15 (fragment): MED15_HUMAN - Also known as ARC105, CTG7A, PCQAP, TIG1, TNRC7. Experimental evidence at protein level: Swiss-Prot protein existence level 1. Component of the Mediator complex, a coactivator involved in the regulated transcription of nearly all RNA polymerase II-dependent genes. Mediator functions as a bridge to convey information from gene- specific regulatory proteins to the basal RNA polymerase II transcription machinery. Mediator is recruited to promoters by direct interactions with regulatory proteins and serves as a scaffold for the assembly of a functional preinitiation complex with RNA
   2580..2597    +  CDS            9xHis (fragment): 9xHis affinity tag
   2607..2656    +  CDS            SET1 (fragment): solubility-enhancement tag derived from T7 phage gene 10B
   2664..2711    +  terminator     T7 terminator: transcription terminator for bacteriophage T7 RNA polymerase
   2748..3176    +  rep_origin     f1 ori (sequence partly withheld): f1 bacteriophage origin of replication; arrow indicates direction of (+) strand synthesis
   3229..3286    +  promoter       AmpR promoter (fragment): bla
   3295..4110    -  CDS            KanR: aminoglycoside phosphotransferase; aph(3')-Ia; confers resistance to kanamycin in bacteria or G418 (Geneticin®) in eukaryotes
   4232..4820    +  rep_origin     ori: high-copy-number ColE1/pMB1/pBR322/pUC origin of replication
   5006..5145    -  misc_feature   bom: basis of mobility region from pBR322
   5247..5438    -  CDS            rop: Rop protein, which maintains plasmids at low copy number; rop
   5455..5835    +  CDS            YPB1_ECOLX: Protein predicted: Swiss-Prot protein existence level 4. From Escherichia coli.
   5907..6198    -  CDS            TcR (fragment): tetracycline efflux protein; tet; confers resistance to tetracycline
   6213..6234    -  protein_bind   CAP binding site: CAP binding activates transcription in the presence of cAMP. E. coli catabolite activator protein
