[The description below was written by a language model from this plasmid's Addgene catalogue record and pLannotate feature annotations shown in this document.]
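Description:
pETM30-ARC105 is a bacterial expression plasmid built on a modified pET30 backbone, about 6.2 kb in the sequenced record, that produces a short N-terminal fragment of the human Mediator subunit MED15 (also called ARC105 or PCQAP) as a tagged fusion protein. It replicates through a ColE1/pBR322-type origin accompanied by the bom region and the rop gene, which moderates copy number, and it is selected with kanamycin through an aminoglycoside phosphotransferase gene. An f1 origin is also present. Short tetracycline-resistance fragments in the annotation are non-functional remnants of the pBR322 lineage.

Expression is driven by a T7 promoter followed directly by a lac operator and the strong T7 gene 10 ribosome binding site. The plasmid carries its own lacI gene, so transcription is repressed until IPTG is added in a host that supplies T7 RNA polymerase. The open reading frame begins with a 6xHis tag, continues into Schistosoma japonicum glutathione S-transferase, then a short element annotated as a TEV protease cleavage region, and finally the MED15 segment, recorded as amino acids 5-78 fused to the C-terminus of GST. The stated insert size of 911 bp appears to include GST, since the MED15 portion spans only about 220 bp. A second His-tag sequence lies downstream of the insert before the T7 terminator, but the record does not show whether it is translated. This layout allows affinity purification on nickel or glutathione resin, likely followed by TEV removal of the tags. The stated purpose is in vitro transcription and protein expression, and the associated publication concerns this subunit's role in SREBP control of cholesterol and lipid homeostasis.
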