Addgene plasmid #133426: pETM30-ARC105
Purpose: Human ARC105 coding sequence in vector for in vitro transcription and protein expression, with T7 promoter.
Depositing lab: Gerhard Wagner. Depositing organization: Harvard Medical School. Publication: An ARC/Mediator subunit required for SREBP control of cholesterol and lipid homeostasis. Yang F, Vought BW, Satterlee JS, Walker AK, Jim Sun ZY, Watts JL, DeBeaumont R, Saito RM, Hyberts SG, Yang S, Macol C, Iyer L, Tjian R, van den Heuvel S, Hart AC, Wagner G, Naar AM. Nature. 2006 Aug 10;442(7103):700-4. doi: 10.1038/nature04942. Epub 2006 Jun 21. PubMed 16799563.
Backbone
  Vector backbone: pET30 (modified)
  Vector type: Bacterial Expression
Growth in bacteria
  Bacterial resistance: Kanamycin, 50 μg/mL
  Growth temperature: 37°C
  Growth strain: DH5alpha
  Copy number: Unknown
Gene/Insert
  Gene/Insert name: PCQAP
  Species: H. sapiens (human)
  Insert size (bp): 911
  Mutation: Contains amino acids 5-78 fused to C-terminal of GST
  Entrez Gene: MED15 (a.k.a. ARC105, CAG7A, CTG7A, PCQAP, TIG-1, TIG1, TNRC7)
  Cloning method: Restriction Enzyme; 5′ cloning site Unknown (unknown if destroyed)
Terms and licenses: Academic/Nonprofit Terms; Industry Terms: Not Available to Industry
Depositor comments: HMS clone ID number: HsCD00063791.
How to cite: pETM30-ARC105 was a gift from Gerhard Wagner (Addgene plasmid # 133426 ; http://n2t.net/addgene:133426 ; RRID:Addgene_133426)
