>Addgene plasmid #133426 | pETM30-ARC105 | depositor partial sequence | sequence record 256407 | Insert
GAAAACCTGTACTTCCAGGGTGGGCAAGAGACCGACTGGCGGAGCACCGCCTTCCGGCAGAAGCTGGTCA
GTCAAATCGAGGATGCCATGAGGAAAGCTGGTGTGGCACACAGTAAATCCAGCAAGGATATGGAGAGCCA
TGTTTTCCTGAAGGCCAAGACCCGGGACGAATACCTTTCTCTCGTGGCCAGGCTCATTATCCATTTTCGA
GACATTCATAACAAGAAATCTCAAGCTTCCGTCATGTCCCCTATACTAGGTTATTGGAAAATTAAGGGCC
TTGTGCAACCCACTCGACTTCTTTTGGAATATCTTGAAGAAAAATATGAAGAGCATTTGTATGAGCGCGA
TGAAGGTGATAAATGGCGAAACAAAAAGTTTGAATTGGGTTTGGAGTTTCCCAATCTTCCTTATTATATT
GATGGTGATGTTAAATTAACACAGTCTATGGCCATCATACGTTATATAGCTGACAAGCACAACATGTTGG
GTGGTTGTCCAAAAGAGCGTGCAGAGATTTCAATGCTTGAAGGAGCGGTTTTGGATATTAGATACGGTGT
TTCGAGAATTGCATATAGTAAAGACTTTGAAACTCTCAAAGTTGATTTTCTTAGCAAGCTACCTGAAATG
CTGAAAATGTTCGAAGATCGTTTATGTCATAAAACATATTTAAATGGTGATCATGTAACCCATCCTGACT
TCATGTTGTATGACGCTCTTGATGTTGTTTTATACATGGACCCAATGTGCCTGGATGCGTTCCCAAAATT
AGTTTGTTTTAAAAAACGTATTGAAGCTATCCCACAAATTGATAAGTACTTGAAATCCAGCAAGTATATA
GCATGGCCTTTGCAGGGCTGGCAAGCCACGTTTGGTGGTGGCGACCATCCTCCAAAATCGGATCTGGTTC
C
